>Addgene plasmid #17740 | pQCXP CMV/TO V5-LUC (w476-1) | depositor full sequence | sequence record 8721 | Author sequence
TCCGCGTTACATAACTTACGGTAAATGGCCCGCCTGGCTGACCGCCCAACGACCCCCGCCCATTGACGTC
AATAATGACGTATGTTCCCATAGTAACGCCAATAGGGACTTTCCATTGACGTCAATGGGTGGAGTATTTA
CGGTAAACTGCCCACTTGGCAGTACATCAAGTGTATCATATGCCAAGTACGCCCCCTATTGACGTCAATG
ACGGTAAATGGCCCGCCTGGCATTATGCCCAGTACATGACCTTATGGGACTTTCCTACTTGGCAGTACAT
CTACGTATTAGTCATCGCTATTACCATGGTGATGCGGTTTTGGCAGTACATCAATGGGCGTGGATAGCGG
TTTGACTCACGGGGATTTCCAAGTCTCCACCCCATTGACGTCAATGGGAGTTTGTTTTGGCACCAAAATC
AACGGGACTTTCCAAAATGTCGTAACAACTCCGCCCCATTGACGCAAATGGGCGGTAGGCGTGTACGGTG
GGAGGTCTATATAAGCAGAGCTCAATAAAAGAGCCCACAACCCCTCACTCGGCGCGCCAGTCTTCCGATA
GACTGCGTCGCCCGGGTACCCGTATTCCCAATAAAGCCTCTTGCTGTTTGCATCCGAATCGTGGTCTCGC
TGTTCCTTGGGAGGGTCTCCTCTGAGTGATTGACTACCCACGACGGGGGTCTTTCATTTGGGGGCTCGTC
CGGGATTTGGAGACCCCTGCCCAGGGACCACCGACCCACCACCGGGAGGTAAGCTGGCCAGCAACTTATC
TGTGTCTGTCCGATTGTCTAGTGTCTATGTTTGATGTTATGCGCCTGCGTCTGTACTAGTTAGCTAACTA
GCTCTGTATCTGGCGGACCCGTGGTGGAACTGACGAGTTCTGAACACCCGGCCGCAACCCTGGGAGACGT
CCCAGGGACTTTGGGGGCCGTTTTTGTGGCCCGACCTGAGGAAGGGAGTCGATGTGGAATCCGACCCCGT
CAGGATATGTGGTTCTGGTAGGAGACGAGAACCTAAAACAGTTCCCGCCTCCGTCTGAATTTTTGCTTTC
GGTTTGGAACCGAAGCCGCGCGTCTTGTCTGCTGCAGCGCTGCAGCATCGTTCTGTGTTGTCTCTGTCTG
ACTGTGTTTCTGTATTTGTCTGAAAATTAGGGCCAGACTGTTACCACTCCCTTAAGTTTGACCTTAGGTC
ACTGGAAAGATGTCGAGCGGATCGCTCACAACCAGTCGGTAGATGTCAAGAAGAGACGTTGGGTTACCTT
CTGCTCTGCAGAATGGCCAACCTTTAACGTCGGATGGCCGCGAGACGGCACCTTTAACCGAGACCTCATC
ACCCAGGTTAAGATCAAGGTCTTTTCACCTGGCCCGCATGGACACCCAGACCAGGTCCCCTACATCGTGA
CCTGGGAAGCCTTGGCTTTTGACCCCCCTCCCTGGGTCAAGCCCTTTGTACACCCTAAGCCTCCGCCTCC
TCTTCCTCCATCCGCCCCGTCTCTCCCCCTTGAACCTCCTCGTTCGACCCCGCCTCGATCCTCCCTTTAT
CCAGCCCTCACTCCTTCTCTAGGCGCCGGAATTGAAGATCTGGGGGATCGATAAGCTTGGGAGTTCCGCG
TTACATAACTTACGGTAAATGGCCCGCCTGGCTGACCGCCCAACGACCCCCGCCCATTGACGTCAATAAT
GACGTATGTTCCCATAGTAACGCCAATAGGGACTTTCCATTGACGTCAATGGGTGGAGTATTTACGGTAA
ACTGCCCACTTGGCAGTACATCAAGTGTATCATATGCCAAGTACGCCCCCTATTGACGTCAATGACGGTA
AATGGCCCGCCTGGCATTATGCCCAGTACATGACCTTATGGGACTTTCCTACTTGGCAGTACATCTACGT
ATTAGTCATCGCTATTACCATGGTGATGCGGTTTTGGCAGTACATCAATGGGCGTGGATAGCGGTTTGAC
TCACGGGGATTTCCAAGTCTCCACCCCATTGACGTCAATGGGAGTTTGTTTTGGCACCAAAATCAACGGG
ACTTTCCAAAATGTCGTAACAACTCCGCCCCATTGACGCAAATGGGCGGTAGGCGTGTACGGTGGGAGGT
CTATATAAGCAGAGCTCTCCCTATCAGTGATAGAGATCTCCCTATCAGTGATAGAGATCGTCGACTAGTC
CAGTGTGGTGGAATTCTGCAGATATCAACAAGTTTGTACAAAAAAGCAGGCTCCACCATGGAAGGTAAGC
CTATCCCTAACCCTCTCCTCGGTCTCGATTCTACGGGATCCATGGGAACCAATTCAGTCCCTAGGCTTTT
GCAAAAAGCTTGGCATTCCGGTACTGTTGGTAAAGCCACCATGGAAGACGCCAAAAACATAAAGAAAGGC
CCGGCGCCATTCTATCCGCTGGAAGATGGAACCGCTGGAGAGCAACTGCATAAGGCTATGAAGAGATACG
CCCTGGTTCCTGGAACAATTGCTTTTACAGATGCACATATCGAGGTGGACATCACTTACGCTGAGTACTT
CGAAATGTCCGTTCGGTTGGCAGAAGCTATGAAACGATATGGGCTGAATACAAATCACAGAATCGTCGTA
TGCAGTGAAAACTCTCTTCAATTCTTTATGCCGGTGTTGGGCGCGTTATTTATCGGAGTTGCAGTTGCGC
CCGCGAACGACATTTATAATGAACGTGAATTGCTCAACAGTATGGGCATTTCGCAGCCTACCGTGGTGTT
CGTTTCCAAAAAGGGGTTGCAAAAAATTTTGAACGTGCAAAAAAAGCTCCCAATCATCCAAAAAATTATT
ATCATGGATTCTAAAACGGATTACCAGGGATTTCAGTCGATGTACACGTTCGTCACATCTCATCTACCTC
CCGGTTTTAATGAATACGATTTTGTGCCAGAGTCCTTCGATAGGGACAAGACAATTGCACTGATCATGAA
CTCCTCTGGATCTACTGGTCTGCCTAAAGGTGTCGCTCTGCCTCATAGAACTGCCTGCGTGAGATTCTCG
CATGCCAGAGATCCTATTTTTGGCAATCAAATCATTCCGGATACTGCGATTTTAAGTGTTGTTCCATTCC
ATCACGGTTTTGGAATGTTTACTACACTCGGATATTTGATATGTGGATTTCGAGTCGTCTTAATGTATAG
ATTTGAAGAAGAGCTGTTTCTGAGGAGCCTTCAGGATTACAAGATTCAAAGTGCGCTGCTGGTGCCAACC
CTATTCTCCTTCTTCGCCAAAAGCACTCTGATTGACAAATACGATTTATCTAATTTACACGAAATTGCTT
CTGGTGGCGCTCCCCTCTCTAAGGAAGTCGGGGAAGCGGTTGCCAAGAGGTTCCATCTGCCAGGTATCAG
GCAAGGATATGGGCTCACTGAGACTACATCAGCTATTCTGATTACACCCGAGGGGGATGATAAACCGGGC
GCGGTCGGTAAAGTTGTTCCATTTTTTGAAGCGAAGGTTGTGGATCTGGATACCGGGAAAACGCTGGGCG
TTAATCAAAGAGGCGAACTGTGTGTGAGAGGTCCTATGATTATGTCCGGTTATGTAAACAATCCGGAAGC
GACCAACGCCTTGATTGACAAGGATGGATGGCTACATTCTGGAGACATAGCTTACTGGGACGAAGACGAA
CACTTCTTCATCGTTGACCGCCTGAAGTCTCTGATTAAGTACAAAGGCTATCAGGTGGCTCCCGCTGAAT
TGGAATCCATCTTGCTCCAACACCCCAACATCTTCGACGCAGGTGTCGCAGGTCTTCCCGACGATGACGC
CGGTGAACTTCCCGCCGCCGTTGTTGTTTTGGAGCACGGAAAGACGATGACGGAAAAAGAGATCGTGGAT
TACGTCGCCAGTCAAGTAACAACCGCGAAAAAGTTGCGCGGAGGAGTTGTGTTTGTGGACGAAGTACCGA
AAGGTCTTACCGGAAAACTCGACGCAAGAAAAATCAGAGAGATCCTCATAAAGGCCAAGAAGGGCGGAAA
GATCGCCGTGTAATTCTAGACCCAGCTTTCTTGTACAAAGTGGTTGATATCCAGCACAGTGGCGACCGGT
AGGCCTCGTACGCTTAATTAACGGATCCGGAATTCTACCGGGTAGGGGAGGCGCTTTTCCCAAGGCAGTC
TGGAGCATGCGCTTTAGCAGCCCCGCTGGGCACTTGGCGCTACACAAGTGGCCTCTGGCCTCGCACACAT
TCCACATCCACCGGTAGGCGCCAACCGGCTCCGTTCTTTGGTGGCCCCTTCGCGCCACCTTCTACTCCTC
CCCTAGTCAGGAAGTTCCCCCCCGCCCCGCAGCTCGCGTCGTGCAGGACGTGACAAATGGAAGTAGCACG
TCTCACTAGTCTCGTGCAGATGGACAGCACCGCTGAGCAATGGAAGCGGGTAGGCCTTTGGGGCAGCGGC
CAATAGCAGCTTTGCTCCTTCGCTTTCTGGGCTCAGAGGCTGGGAAGGGGTGGGTCCGGGGGCGGGCTCA
GGGGCGGGCTCAGGGGCGGGGCGGGCGCCCGAAGGTCCTCCGGAGGCCCGGCATTCTGCACGCTTCAAAA
GCGCACGTCTGCCGCGCTGTTCTCCTCTTCCTCATCTCCGGGCCTTTCGACCTGCAGCCCAAGCTTACCA
TGACCGAGTACAAGCCCACGGTGCGCCTCGCCACCCGCGACGACGTCCCCAGGGCCGTACGCACCCTCGC
CGCCGCGTTCGCCGACTACCCCGCCACGCGCCACACCGTCGATCCGGACCGCCACATCGAGCGGGTCACC
GAGCTGCAAGAACTCTTCCTCACGCGCGTCGGGCTCGACATCGGCAAGGTGTGGGTCGCGGACGACGGCG
CCGCGGTGGCGGTCTGGACCACGCCGGAGAGCGTCGAAGCGGGGGCGGTGTTCGCCGAGATCGGCCCGCG
CATGGCCGAGTTGAGCGGTTCCCGGCTGGCCGCGCAGCAACAGATGGAAGGCCTCCTGGCGCCGCACCGG
CCCAAGGAGCCCGCGTGGTTCCTGGCCACCGTCGGCGTCTCGCCCGACCACCAGGGCAAGGGTCTGGGCA
GCGCCGTCGTGCTCCCCGGAGTGGAGGCGGCCGAGCGCGCCGGGGTGCCCGCCTTCCTGGAGACCTCCGC
GCCCCGCAACCTCCCCTTCTACGAGCGGCTCGGCTTCACCGTCACCGCCGACGTCGAGTGCCCGAAGGAC
CGCGCGACCTGGTGCATGACCCGCAAGCCCGGTGCCTGACGCCCGCCCCACGACCCGCAGCGCCCGACCG
AAAGGAGCGCACGACCCCATGGCTCCGACCGAAGCCGACCCGGGCGGCCCCGCCGACCCCGCACCCGCCC
CCGAGGCCCACCGACTCTAGTCGAGGGCTGCAGCGCTGCAGAGGCCGAGTGCAGAACTGCTCCAAAGGGA
CCTCAAGGCTTTCCGAGGGACACTAGGCTGACTCCATCGAGCCAGTGTAGAGATAAGCTTATCGATTAGT
CCAATTTGTTAAAGACAGGATATCAGTGGTCCAGGCTCTAGTTTTGACTCAACAATATCACCAGCTGAAG
CCTATAGAGTACGAGCCATAGATAAAATAAAAGATTTTATTTAGTCTCCAGAAAAAGGGGGGAATGAAAG
ACCCCACCTGTAGGTTTGGCAAGCTAGCTTAAGTAACGCCATTTTGCAAGGCATGGAAAAATACATAACT
GAGAATAGAGAAGTTCAGATCAAGGTCAGGAACAGATGGAACAGGGTCGACCCTAGAGAACCATCAGATG
TTTCCAGGGTGCCCCAAGGACCTGAAATGACCCTGTGCCTTATTTGAACTAACCAATCAGTTCGCTTCTC
GCTTCTGTTCGCGCGCTTCTGCTCCCCGAGCTCAATAAAAGAGCCCACAACCCCTCACTCGGGGCGCCAG
TCCTCCGATTGACTGAGTCGCCCGGGTACCCGTGTATCCAATAAACCCTCTTGCAGTTGCATCCGACTTG
TGGTCTCGCTGTTCCTTGGGAGGGTCTCCTCTGAGTGATTGACTACCCGTCAGCGGGGGTCTTTCATTTG
GGGGCTCGTCCGGGATCGGGAGACCCCTGCCCAGGGACCACCGACCCACCACCGGGAGGTAAGCTGGCTG
CCTCGCGCGTTTCGGTGATGACGGTGAAAACCTCTGACACATGCAGCTCCCGGAGACGGTCACAGCTTGT
CTGTAAGCGGATGCCGGGAGCAGACAAGCCCGTCAGGGCGCGTCAGCGGGTGTTGGCGGGTGTCGGGGCG
CAGCCATGACCCAGTCACGTAGCGATAGCGGAGTGTAGATCCGGCTGTGGAATGTGTGTCAGTTAGGGTG
TGGAAAGTCCCCAGGCTCCCCAGCAGGCAGAAGTATGCAAAGCATGCATCTCAATTAGTCAGCAACCAGG
TGTGGAAAGTCCCCAGGCTCCCCAGCAGGCAGAAGTATGCAAAGCATGCATCTCAATTAGTCAGCAACCA
TAGTCCCGCCCCTAACTCCGCCCATCCCGCCCCTAACTCCGCCCAGTTCCGCCCATTCTCCGCCCCATGG
CTGACTAATTTTTTTTATTTATGCAGAGGCCGAGGCCGCCTCGGCCTCTGAGCTATTCCAGAAGTAGTGA
GGAGGCTTTTTTGGAGGCCTAGGCTTTTGCAAAAAGCTTACTGGCTTAACTATGCGGCATCAGAGCAGAT
TGTACTGAGAGTGCACCATATGCGGTGTGAAATACCGCACAGATGCGTAAGGAGAAAATACCGCATCAGG
CGCTCTTCCGCTTCCTCGCTCACTGACTCGCTGCGCTCGGTCGTTCGGCTGCGGCGAGCGGTATCAGCTC
ACTCAAAGGCGGTAATACGGTTATCCACAGAATCAGGGGATAACGCAGGAAAGAACATGTGAGCAAAAGG
CCAGCAAAAGGCCAGGAACCGTAAAAAGGCCGCGTTGCTGGCGTTTTTCCATAGGCTCCGCCCCCCTGAC
GAGCATCACAAAAATCGACGCTCAAGTCAGAGGTGGCGAAACCCGACAGGACTATAAAGATACCAGGCGT
TTCCCCCTGGAAGCTCCCTCGTGCGCTCTCCTGTTCCGACCCTGCCGCTTACCGGATACCTGTCCGCCTT
TCTCCCTTCGGGAAGCGTGGCGCTTTCTCATAGCTCACGCTGTAGGTATCTCAGTTCGGTGTAGGTCGTT
CGCTCCAAGCTGGGCTGTGTGCACGAACCCCCCGTTCAGCCCGACCGCTGCGCCTTATCCGGTAACTATC
GTCTTGAGTCCAACCCGGTAAGACACGACTTATCGCCACTGGCAGCAGCCACTGGTAACAGGATTAGCAG
AGCGAGGTATGTAGGCGGTGCTACAGAGTTCTTGAAGTGGTGGCCTAACTACGGCTACACTAGAAGGACA
GTATTTGGTATCTGCGCTCTGCTGAAGCCAGTTACCTTCGGAAAAAGAGTTGGTAGCTCTTGATCCGGCA
AACAAACCACCGCTGGTAGCGGTGGTTTTTTTGTTTGCAAGCAGCAGATTACGCGCAGAAAAAAAGGATC
TCAAGAAGATCCTTTGATCTTTTCTACGGGGTCTGACGCTCAGTGGAACGAAAACTCACGTTAAGGGATT
TTGGTCATGAGATTATCAAAAAGGATCTTCACCTAGATCCTTTTAAATTAAAAATGAAGTTTTAAATCAA
TCTAAAGTATATATGAGTAAACTTGGTCTGACAGTTACCAATGCTTAATCAGTGAGGCACCTATCTCAGC
GATCTGTCTATTTCGTTCATCCATAGTTGCCTGACTCCCCGTCGTGTAGATAACTACGATACGGGAGGGC
TTACCATCTGGCCCCAGTGCTGCAATGATACCGCGAGACCCACGCTCACCGGCTCCAGATTTATCAGCAA
TAAACCAGCCAGCCGGAAGGGCCGAGCGCAGAAGTGGTCCTGCAACTTTATCCGCCTCCATCCAGTCTAT
TAATTGTTGCCGGGAAGCTAGAGTAAGTAGTTCGCCAGTTAATAGTTTGCGCAACGTTGTTGCCATTGCT
GCAGGCATCGTGGTGTCACGCTCGTCGTTTGGTATGGCTTCATTCAGCTCCGGTTCCCAACGATCAAGGC
GAGTTACATGATCCCCCATGTTGTGCAAAAAAGCGGTTAGCTCCTTCGGTCCTCCGATCGTTGTCAGAAG
TAAGTTGGCCGCAGTGTTATCACTCATGGTTATGGCAGCACTGCATAATTCTCTTACTGTCATGCCATCC
GTAAGATGCTTTTCTGTGACTGGTGAGTACTCAACCAAGTCATTCTGAGAATAGTGTATGCGGCGACCGA
GTTGCTCTTGCCCGGCGTCAACACGGGATAATACCGCGCCACATAGCAGAACTTTAAAAGTGCTCATCAT
TGGAAAACGTTCTTCGGGGCGAAAACTCTCAAGGATCTTACCGCTGTTGAGATCCAGTTCGATGTAACCC
ACTCGTGCACCCAACTGATCTTCAGCATCTTTTACTTTCACCAGCGTTTCTGGGTGAGCAAAAACAGGAA
GGCAAAATGCCGCAAAAAAGGGAATAAGGGCGACACGGAAATGTTGAATACTCATACTCTTCCTTTTTCA
ATATTATTGAAGCATTTATCAGGGTTATTGTCTCATGAGCGGATACATATTTGAATGTATTTAGAAAAAT
AAACAAATAGGGGTTCCGCGCACATTTCCCCGAAAAGTGCCACCTGACGTCTAAGAAACCATTATTATCA
TGACATTAACCTATAAAAATAGGCGTATCACGAGGCCCTTTCGTCTTCAAGAATTAGCTTGGCCATTGCA
TACGTTGTATCCATATCATAATATGTACATTTATATTGGCTCATGTCCAACATTACCGCCATGTTGACAT
TGATTATTGACTAGTTATTAATAGTAATCAATTACGGGGTCATTAGTTCATAGCCCATATATGGAGT
Features (pLannotate 1.2.2; 27 found; start..end, strand, type, name):
    309..512     +  promoter       CMV promoter: human cytomegalovirus (CMV) immediate early promoter
    513..688     +  LTR            5' LTR (truncated): truncated long terminal repeat from Moloney murine sarcoma virus
    810..1084    +  misc_feature   MESV Ψ (fragment): packaging signal of murine embryonic stem cell virus
   1151..1567    +  CDS            gag (truncated): truncated Moloney murine leukemia virus (MMLV) gag gene lacking the start codon
   1609..1912    +  enhancer       CMV enhancer: human cytomegalovirus immediate early enhancer
   1913..2116    +  promoter       CMV promoter: human cytomegalovirus (CMV) immediate early promoter
   2118..2137    +  promoter       PLtetO-1 promoter (fragment): modified phage lambda PL promoter with tet operator sites (Lutz and Bujard, 1997)
   2139..2158    +  promoter       PLtetO-1 promoter (fragment): modified phage lambda PL promoter with tet operator sites (Lutz and Bujard, 1997)
   2198..2222    +  protein_bind   attB1: mutant version of attB; recombination site for the Gateway® BP reaction BP Clonase™
   2234..2275    +  CDS            V5 tag: epitope tag from simian virus 5
   2300..2320    +  promoter       SRα promoter (fragment): hybrid promoter consisting of the SV40 early promoter plus part of the long terminal repeat of human T-lymphotrophic virus 1
   2351..4003    +  CDS            luciferase: firefly luciferase; luc+; enhanced luc+ version of the luciferase gene
   4010..4034    -  protein_bind   attB2: mutant version of attB; recombination site for the Gateway® BP reaction BP Clonase™
   4100..4599    +  promoter       PGK promoter: mouse phosphoglycerate kinase 1 promoter
   4620..5219    +  CDS            PuroR: puromycin N-acetyltransferase; pac from Streptomyces; confers resistance to puromycin
   5269..5334    +  CDS            dmpM (fragment): DMPM_STRAD - Protein inferred from homology: Swiss-Prot protein existence level 3. From Streptomyces alboniger.
   5347..5418    +  CDS            Mos (fragment): MOS_MOUSE - Experimental evidence at transcript level: Swiss-Prot protein existence level 2. From Mus musculus (Mouse).
   5451..5551    +  CDS            env (fragment): murine leukemia virus gPr80 envelope polyprotein precursor; env; proteolytically cleaved into gp70SU and p15TM subunits
   5593..6018    +  LTR            3' LTR (ΔU3): self-inactivating 3' long terminal repeat (LTR) from Moloney murine leukemia virus
   6087..6127    +  CDS            rop (fragment): Rop protein, which maintains plasmids at low copy number; rop
   6229..6267    +  misc_feature   bom (fragment): basis of mobility region from pBR322
   6284..6613    +  promoter       SV40 promoter: SV40 enhancer and early promoter
   6619..6720    +  misc_feature   bom (fragment): basis of mobility region from pBR322
   6906..7494    -  rep_origin     ori: high-copy-number ColE1/pMB1/pBR322/pUC origin of replication
   7665..8525    -  CDS            AmpR: β-lactamase; bla; confers resistance to ampicillin, carbenicillin, and related antibiotics
   8526..8630    -  promoter       AmpR promoter: bla
   8816..308     +  enhancer       CMV enhancer (across the origin): human cytomegalovirus immediate early enhancer
