[The description below was written by a language model from this plasmid's Addgene catalogue record and pLannotate feature annotations shown in this document.]
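Description:
pQCXP CMV/TO V5-LUC (w476-1) is a self-inactivating gammaretroviral expression vector of about 8.9 kb, built on the pQCXP backbone, for delivering a V5-tagged firefly luciferase into mammalian cells. In bacteria it is maintained as a high-copy plasmid through a ColE1/pUC-type origin and selected with ampicillin via the β-lactamase gene. The viral genome is transcribed in packaging cells from a hybrid 5′ element in which the CMV enhancer and promoter are joined to a truncated LTR. This is followed by the Ψ packaging signal and a truncated gag segment lacking its start codon, which support encapsidation of the RNA. The 3′ LTR carries a U3 deletion, so after reverse transcription and integration the provirus has no active LTR promoter and expression depends on the internal promoters.

The main internal cassette is driven by a CMV enhancer/promoter followed by two tet operator sites (annotated as small PLtetO-1 fragments), which make up the CMV/TO promoter. This design is constitutively active in ordinary cells, but can be repressed where the Tet repressor is present and induced with tetracycline or doxycycline. Downstream, attB1 and attB2 sites left over from Gateway recombination flank an N-terminal V5 epitope tag fused to the luc+ version of firefly luciferase, which the record says derives from pGL3. A separate mouse PGK promoter drives puromycin N-acetyltransferase for selecting transduced cells. An SV40 promoter is also annotated in the plasmid backbone outside the LTRs, and several short annotated fragments (SRα, Mos, env, rop, bom) appear to be backbone remnants or chance matches. The construct suits use as a reporter or control vector for assessing transduction and regulated expression within this viral vector series.
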