Addgene plasmid #17740: pQCXP CMV/TO V5-LUC (w476-1)
Purpose: Retroviral V5-Luciferase expression vector, CMV/TO promoter, Puro
Depositing lab: Eric Campeau & Paul Kaufman. Depositing organization: University of Massachusetts, Worcester. Publication: A versatile viral system for expression and depletion of proteins in mammalian cells. Campeau E, Ruhl VE, Rodier F, Smith CL, Rahmberg BL, Fuss JO, Campisi J, Yaswen P, Cooper PK, Kaufman PD.. PLoS One. 2009 Aug 6;4(8):e6529. 10.1371/journal.pone.0006529 PubMed 19657394.
Backbone
  Vector backbone: PQCXP
  Backbone size w/o insert (bp): 7312
  Vector type: Mammalian Expression, Retroviral, Luciferase
  Selectable markers: Puromycin
Growth in bacteria
  Bacterial resistance: Ampicillin, 100 μg/mL
  Growth temperature: 37°C
  Growth strain: DH5alpha
  Growth instructions: TOP10F', 37oC
  Copy number: High Copy
Gene/Insert
  Gene/Insert name: Firefly Luciferase (alt name: LUC)
  Insert size (bp): 1652
  Tag / fusion protein: V5 (N terminal on backbone)
  Cloning method: Restriction Enzyme
  Sequencing primers: 5′ CMVforw
Resource information
  A portion of this plasmid was derived from a plasmid made by: Luciferase gene derived from the plasmid pGL3 (Stratagene)
Terms and licenses: Academic/Nonprofit Terms; Industry Terms: Not Available to Industry
How to cite: pQCXP CMV/TO V5-LUC (w476-1) was a gift from Eric Campeau & Paul Kaufman (Addgene plasmid # 17740 ; http://n2t.net/addgene:17740 ; RRID:Addgene_17740)
