>Addgene plasmid #17740 | pQCXP CMV/TO V5-LUC (w476-1) | addgene partial sequence | sequence record 25950 | 17740 with MSCV-rev
TAGAATTCCGGATCCGTTAATTAAGCGTACGAGGCCTACCGGCTCGCCACNTGTGCTGGATATCAACCAC
NTTTGTACAAGAAAGCTGGGTCTAGAATTACACGGCGATCTTTCCGCCCTTCTTGGCCTTTATGAGGATC
TCTCTGATTTTTCTTGCGTCGAGTTTTCCGGTAAGACCTTTCGGTACTTCGTCCACAAACACAACTCCTC
CGCGCAACTTTTTCGCGGTTGTTACTTGACTGGCGACGTAATCCACGATCTCTTTTTCCGTCATCGTCTT
TCCGTGCTCCAAAACAACAACGGCGGCGGGAAGTTCACCGGCGTCATCGTCGGGAAGACCTGCGACACCT
GCGTCGAAGATGTTGGGGTGTTGGAGCAAGATGGATTCCAATTCAGCGGGAGCCACCTGATAGCCTTTGT
ACTTAATCAGAGACTTCAGGCGGTCAACGATGAAGAAGTGTTCGTCTTCGTCCCAGTAAGCTATGTCTCC
AGAATGTAGCCATCCATCCTTGTCAATCAAGGCGTTGGTCGCTTCCGGATTGTTTACATAACCGGACATA
ATCATAGGACCTCTCACACACAGTTCGCCTCTTTGATTAACGCCCAGCGTTTTCCCGGTATCCAGATCCA
CAACCTTCGCTTCAAAAAATGGANCACTTTTACCGACCGCGCCCGGGTTATNTCCCCCTCGGGTGTA
